>Addgene plasmid #75953 | PRKD3 gRNA (BRDN0001146945) | addgene full sequence | sequence record 184894 | Addgene Assembled Sequence
CCCGGGTGCAAAGATGGATAAAGTTTTAAACAGAGAGGAATCTTTGCAGCTAATGGACCTTCTAGGTCTT
GAAAGGAGTGGGAATTGGCTCCGGTGCCCGTCAGTGGGCAGAGCGCACATCGCCCACAGTCCCCGAGAAG
TTGGGGGGAGGGGTCGGCAATTGATCCGGTGCCTAGAGAAGGTGGCGCGGGGTAAACTGGGAAAGTGATG
TCGTGTACTGGCTCCGCCTTTTTCCCGAGGGTGGGGGAGAACCGTATATAAGTGCAGTAGTCGCCGTGAA
CGTTCTTTTTCGCAACGGGTTTGCCGCCAGAACACAGGTAAGTGCCGTGTGTGGTTCCCGCGGGCCTGGC
CTCTTTACGGGTTATGGCCCTTGCGTGCCTTGAATTACTTCCACCTGGCTGCAGTACGTGATTCTTGATC
CCGAGCTTCGGGTTGGAAGTGGGTGGGAGAGTTCGAGGCCTTGCGCTTAAGGAGCCCCTTCGCCTCGTGC
TTGAGTTGAGGCCTGGCCTGGGCGCTGGGGCCGCCGCGTGCGAATCTGGTGGCACCTTCGCGCCTGTCTC
GCTGCTTTCGATAAGTCTCTAGCCATTTAAAATTTTTGATGACCTGCTGCGACGCTTTTTTTCTGGCAAG
ATAGTCTTGTAAATGCGGGCCAAGATCTGCACACTGGTATTTCGGTTTTTGGGGCCGCGGGCGGCGACGG
GGCCCGTGCGTCCCAGCGCACATGTTCGGCGAGGCGGGGCCTGCGAGCGCGGCCACCGAGAATCGGACGG
GGGTAGTCTCAAGCTGGCCGGCCTGCTCTGGTGCCTGGCCTCGCGCCGCCGTGTATCGCCCCGCCCTGGG
CGGCAAGGCTGGCCCGGTCGGCACCAGTTGCGTGAGCGGAAAGATGGCCGCTTCCCGGCCCTGCTGCAGG
GAGCTCAAAATGGAGGACGCGGCGCTCGGGAGAGCGGGCGGGTGAGTCACCCACACAAAGGAAAAGGGCC
TTTCCGTCCTCAGCCGTCGCTTCATGTGACTCCACGGAGTACCGGGCGCCGTCCAGGCACCTCGATTAGT
TCTCGAGCTTTTGGAGTACGTCGTCTTTAGGTTGGGGGGAGGGGTTTTATGCGATGGAGTTTCCCCACAC
TGAGTGGGTGGAGACTGAAGTTAGGCCAGCTTGGCACTTGATGTAATTCTCCTTGGAATTTGCCCTTTTT
GAGTTTGGATCTTGGTTCATTCTCAAGCCTCAGACAGTGGTTCAAAGTTTTTTTCTTCCATTTCAGGTGT
CGTGACGTACGGCCACCATGACCGAGTACAAGCCCACGGTGCGCCTCGCCACCCGCGACGACGTCCCCAG
GGCCGTACGCACCCTCGCCGCCGCGTTCGCCGACTACCCCGCCACGCGCCACACCGTCGATCCGGACCGC
CACATCGAGCGGGTCACCGAGCTGCAAGAACTCTTCCTCACGCGCGTCGGGCTCGACATCGGCAAGGTGT
GGGTCGCGGACGACGGCGCCGCCGTGGCGGTCTGGACCACGCCGGAGAGCGTCGAAGCGGGGGCGGTGTT
CGCCGAGATCGGCCCGCGCATGGCCGAGTTGAGCGGTTCCCGGCTGGCCGCGCAGCAACAGATGGAAGGC
CTCCTGGCGCCGCACCGGCCCAAGGAGCCCGCGTGGTTCCTGGCCACCGTCGGAGTCTCGCCCGACCACC
AGGGCAAGGGTCTGGGCAGCGCCGTCGTGCTCCCCGGAGTGGAGGCGGCCGAGCGCGCCGGGGTGCCCGC
CTTCCTGGAGACCTCCGCGCCCCGCAACCTCCCCTTCTACGAGCGGCTCGGCTTCACCGTCACCGCCGAC
GTCGAGGTGCCCGAAGGACCGCGCACCTGGTGCATGACCCGCAAGCCCGGTGCCTGAACGCGTTAAGTCG
ACAATCAACCTCTGGATTACAAAATTTGTGAAAGATTGACTGGTATTCTTAACTATGTTGCTCCTTTTAC
GCTATGTGGATACGCTGCTTTAATGCCTTTGTATCATGCTATTGCTTCCCGTATGGCTTTCATTTTCTCC
TCCTTGTATAAATCCTGGTTGCTGTCTCTTTATGAGGAGTTGTGGCCCGTTGTCAGGCAACGTGGCGTGG
TGTGCACTGTGTTTGCTGACGCAACCCCCACTGGTTGGGGCATTGCCACCACCTGTCAGCTCCTTTCCGG
GACTTTCGCTTTCCCCCTCCCTATTGCCACGGCGGAACTCATCGCCGCCTGCCTTGCCCGCTGCTGGACA
GGGGCTCGGCTGTTGGGCACTGACAATTCCGTGGTGTTGTCGGGGAAATCATCGTCCTTTCCTTGGCTGC
TCGCCTGTGTTGCCACCTGGATTCTGCGCGGGACGTCCTTCTGCTACGTCCCTTCGGCCCTCAATCCAGC
GGACCTTCCTTCCCGCGGCCTGCTGCCGGCTCTGCGGCCTCTTCCGCGTCTTCGCCTTCGCCCTCAGACG
AGTCGGATCTCCCTTTGGGCCGCCTCCCCGCGTCGACTTTAAGACCAATGACTTACAAGGCAGCTGTAGA
TCTTAGCCACTTTTTAAAAGAAAAGGGGGGACTGGAAGGGCTAATTCACTCCCAACGAAGACAAGATCTG
CTTTTTGCTTGTACTGGGTCTCTCTGGTTAGACCAGATCTGAGCCTGGGAGCTCTCTGGCTAACTAGGGA
ACCCACTGCTTAAGCCTCAATAAAGCTTGCCTTGAGTGCTTCAAGTAGTGTGTGCCCGTCTGTTGTGTGA
CTCTGGTAACTAGAGATCCCTCAGACCCTTTTAGTCAGTGTGGAAAATCTCTAGCAGTACGTATAGTAGT
TCATGTCATCTTATTATTCAGTATTTATAACTTGCAAAGAAATGAATATCAGAGAGTGAGAGGAACTTGT
TTATTGCAGCTTATAATGGTTACAAATAAAGCAATAGCATCACAAATTTCACAAATAAAGCATTTTTTTC
ACTGCATTCTAGTTGTGGTTTGTCCAAACTCATCAATGTATCTTATCATGTCTGGCTCTAGCTATCCCGC
CCCTAACTCCGCCCATCCCGCCCCTAACTCCGCCCAGTTCCGCCCATTCTCCGCCCCATGGCTGACTAAT
TTTTTTTATTTATGCAGAGGCCGAGGCCGCCTCGGCCTCTGAGCTATTCCAGAAGTAGTGAGGAGGCTTT
TTTGGAGGCCTAGGGACGTACCCAATTCGCCCTATAGTGAGTCGTATTACGCGCGCTCACTGGCCGTCGT
TTTACAACGTCGTGACTGGGAAAACCCTGGCGTTACCCAACTTAATCGCCTTGCAGCACATCCCCCTTTC
GCCAGCTGGCGTAATAGCGAAGAGGCCCGCACCGATCGCCCTTCCCAACAGTTGCGCAGCCTGAATGGCG
AATGGG
[124 nt withheld, positions 3367-3490]
C
[91 nt withheld, positions 3492-3582]
A
[49 nt withheld, positions 3584-3632]
CCTTTGACGTTGGAGTCCACGTTCTTT
[37 nt withheld, positions 3660-3696]
ACCCTATCTCGGTCTATTCTTTTGATTTATAAGGGATTTTGCCGATTTCGGCCTATTGGTTAAAAAATGA
GCTGATTTAACAAAAATTTAACGCGAATTTTAACAAAATATTAACGCTTACAATTTAGGTGGCACTTTTC
GGGGAAATGTGCGCGGAACCCCTATTTGTTTATTTTTCTAAATACATTCAAATATGTATCCGCTCATGAG
ACAATAACCCTGATAAATGCTTCAATAATATTGAAAAAGGAAGAGTATGAGTATTCAACATTTCCGTGTC
GCCCTTATTCCCTTTTTTGCGGCATTTTGCCTTCCTGTTTTTGCTCACCCAGAAACGCTGGTGAAAGTAA
AAGATGCTGAAGATCAGTTGGGTGCACGAGTGGGTTACATCGAACTGGATCTCAACAGCGGTAAGATCCT
TGAGAGTTTTCGCCCCGAAGAACGTTTTCCAATGATGAGCACTTTTAAAGTTCTGCTATGTGGCGCGGTA
TTATCCCGTATTGACGCCGGGCAAGAGCAACTCGGTCGCCGCATACACTATTCTCAGAATGACTTGGTTG
AGTACTCACCAGTCACAGAAAAGCATCTTACGGATGGCATGACAGTAAGAGAATTATGCAGTGCTGCCAT
AACCATGAGTGATAACACTGCGGCCAACTTACTTCTGACAACGATCGGAGGACCGAAGGAGCTAACCGCT
TTTTTGCACAACATGGGGGATCATGTAACTCGCCTTGATCGTTGGGAACCGGAGCTGAATGAAGCCATAC
CAAACGACGAGCGTGACACCACGATGCCTGTAGCAATGGCAACAACGTTGCGCAAACTATTAACTGGCGA
ACTACTTACTCTAGCTTCCCGGCAACAATTAATAGACTGGATGGAGGCGGATAAAGTTGCAGGACCACTT
CTGCGCTCGGCCCTTCCGGCTGGCTGGTTTATTGCTGATAAATCTGGAGCCGGTGAGCGTGGGTCTCGCG
GTATCATTGCAGCACTGGGGCCAGATGGTAAGCCCTCCCGTATCGTAGTTATCTACACGACGGGGAGTCA
GGCAACTATGGATGAACGAAATAGACAGATCGCTGAGATAGGTGCCTCACTGATTAAGCATTGGTAACTG
TCAGACCAAGTTTACTCATATATACTTTAGATTGATTTAAAACTTCATTTTTAATTTAAAAGGATCTAGG
TGAAGATCCTTTTTGATAATCTCATGACCAAAATCCCTTAACGTGAGTTTTCGTTCCACTGAGCGTCAGA
CCCCGTAGAAAAGATCAAAGGATCTTCTTGAGATCCTTTTTTTCTGCGCGTAATCTGCTGCTTGCAAACA
AAAAAACCACCGCTACCAGCGGTGGTTTGTTTGCCGGATCAAGAGCTACCAACTCTTTTTCCGAAGGTAA
CTGGCTTCAGCAGAGCGCAGATACCAAATACTGTTCTTCTAGTGTAGCCGTAGTTAGGCCACCACTTCAA
GAACTCTGTAGCACCGCCTACATACCTCGCTCTGCTAATCCTGTTACCAGTGGCTGCTGCCAGTGGCGAT
AAGTCGTGTCTTACCGGGTTGGACTCAAGACGATAGTTACCGGATAAGGCGCAGCGGTCGGGCTGAACGG
GGGGTTCGTGCACACAGCCCAGCTTGGAGCGAACGACCTACACCGAACTGAGATACCTACAGCGTGAGCT
ATGAGAAAGCGCCACGCTTCCCGAAGGGAGAAAGGCGGACAGGTATCCGGTAAGCGGCAGGGTCGGAACA
GGAGAGCGCACGAGGGAGCTTCCAGGGGGAAACGCCTGGTATCTTTATAGTCCTGTCGGGTTTCGCCACC
TCTGACTTGAGCGTCGATTTTTGTGATGCTCGTCAGGGGGGCGGAGCCTATGGAAAAACGCCAGCAACGC
GGCCTTTTTACGGTTCCTGGCCTTTTGCTGGCCTTTTGCTCACATGTTCTTTCCTGCGTTATCCCCTGAT
TCTGTGGATAACCGTATTACCGCCTTTGAGTGAGCTGATACCGCTCGCCGCAGCCGAACGACCGAGCGCA
GCGAGTCAGTGAGCGAGGAAGCGGAAGAGCGCCCAATACGCAAACCGCCTCTCCCCGCGCGTTGGCCGAT
TCATTAATGCAGCTGGCACGACAGGTTTCCCGACTGGAAAGCGGGCAGTGAGCGCAACGCAATTAATGTG
AGTTAGCTCACTCATTAGGCACCCCAGGCTTTACACTTTATGCTTCCGGCTCGTATGTTGTGTGGAATTG
TGAGCGGATAACAATTTCACACAGGAAACAGCTATGACCATGATTACGCCAAGCGCGCAATTAACCCTCA
CTAAAGGGAACAAAAGCTGGAGCTGCAAGCTTAATGTAGTCTTATGCAATACTCTTGTAGTCTTGCAACA
TGGTAACGATGAGTTAGCAACATGCCTTACAAGGAGAGAAAAAGCACCGTGCATGCCGATTGGTGGAAGT
AAGGTGGTACGATCGTGCCTTATTAGGAAGGCAACAGACGGGTCTGACATGGATTGGACGAACCACTGAA
TTGCCGCATTGCAGAGATATTGTATTTAAGTGCCTAGCTCGATACATAAACGGGTCTCTCTGGTTAGACC
AGATCTGAGCCTGGGAGCTCTCTGGCTAACTAGGGAACCCACTGCTTAAGCCTCAATAAAGCTTGCCTTG
AGTGCTTCAAGTAGTGTGTGCCCGTCTGTTGTGTGACTCTGGTAACTAGAGATCCCTCAGACCCTTTTAG
TCAGTGTGGAAAATCTCTAGCAGTGGCGCCCGAACAGGGACTTGAAAGCGAAAGGGAAACCAGAGGAGCT
CTCTCGACGCAGGACTCGGCTTGCTGAAGCGCGCACGGCAAGAGGCGAGGGGCGGCGACTGGTGAGTACG
CCAAAAATTTTGACTAGCGGAGGCTAGAAGGAGAGAGATGGGTGCGAGAGCGTCAGTATTAAGCGGGGGA
GAATTAGATCGCGATGGGAAAAAATTCGGTTAAGGCCAGGGGGAAAGAAAAAATATAAATTAAAACATAT
AGTATGGGCAAGCAGGGAGCTAGAACGATTCGCAGTTAATCCTGGCCTGTTAGAAACATCAGAAGGCTGT
AGACAAATACTGGGACAGCTACAACCATCCCTTCAGACAGGATCAGAAGAACTTAGATCATTATATAATA
CAGTAGCAACCCTCTATTGTGTGCATCAAAGGATAGAGATAAAAGACACCAAGGAAGCTTTAGACAAGAT
AGAGGAAGAGCAAAACAAAAGTAAGACCACCGCACAGCAAGCGGCCGCTGATCTTCAGACCTGGAGGAGG
AGATATGAGGGACAATTGGAGAAGTGAATTATATAAATATAAAGTAGTAAAAATTGAACCATTAGGAGTA
GCACCCACCAAGGCAAAGAGAAGAGTGGTGCAGAGAGAAAAAAGAGCAGTGGGAATAGGAGCTTTGTTCC
TTGGGTTCTTGGGAGCAGCAGGAAGCACTATGGGCGCAGCGTCAATGACGCTGACGGTACAGGCCAGACA
ATTATTGTCTGGTATAGTGCAGCAGCAGAACAATTTGCTGAGGGCTATTGAGGCGCAACAGCATCTGTTG
CAACTCACAGTCTGGGGCATCAAGCAGCTCCAGGCAAGAATCCTGGCTGTGGAAAGATACCTAAAGGATC
AACAGCTCCTGGGGATTTGGGGTTGCTCTGGAAAACTCATTTGCACCACTGCTGTGCCTTGGAATGCTAG
TTGGAGTAATAAATCTCTGGAACAGATTTGGAATCACACGACCTGGATGGAGTGGGACAGAGAAATTAAC
AATTACACAAGCTTAATACACTCCTTAATTGAAGAATCGCAAAACCAGCAAGAAAAGAATGAACAAGAAT
TATTGGAATTAGATAAATGGGCAAGTTTGTGGAATTGGTTTAACATAACAAATTGGCTGTGGTATATAAA
ATTATTCATAATGATAGTAGGAGGCTTGGTAGGTTTAAGAATAGTTTTTGCTGTACTTTCTATAGTGAAT
AGAGTTAGGCAGGGATATTCACCATTATCGTTTCAGACCCACCTCCCAACCCCGAGGGGACCCAGAGAGG
GCCTATTTCCCATGATTCCTTCATATTTGCATATACGATACAAGGCTGTTAGAGAGATAATTAGAATTAA
TTTGACTGTAAACACAAAGATATTAGTACAAAATACGTGACGTAGAAAGTAATAATTTCTTGGGTAGTTT
GCAGTTTTAAAATTATGTTTTAAAATGGACTATCATATGCTTACCGTAACTTGAAAGTATTTCGATTTCT
TGGCTTTATATATCTTGTGGAAAGGACGAAACACCGTGGTAACACTCTCCCGTGTGGTTTTAGAGCTAGA
AATAGCAAGTTAAAATAAGGCTAGTCCGTTATCAACTTGAAAAAGTGGCACCGAGTCGGTGCTTTTTTAA
GCTTGGCGTAACTAGATCTTGAGACAAATGGCAGTATTCATCCACAATTTTAAAAGAAAAGGGGGGATTG
GGGGGTACAGTGCAGGGGAAAGAATAGTAGACATAATAGCAACAGACATACAAACTAAAGAATTACAAAA
ACAAATTACAAAAATTCAAAATTTTCGGGTTTATTACAGGGACAGCAGAGATCCACTTTGGCGCCGGCTC
GAGGGGG
Features (pLannotate 1.2.2; 29 found; start..end, strand, type, name):
     14..80      +  CDS            small t antigen (fragment): SV40 (simian virus 40) small t antigen
    106..317     +  promoter       EF-1α core promoter: core promoter for human elongation factor EF-1α
    318..1256    +  intron         EF-1α intron A: intron upstream of the start codon of human EF-1α
   1278..1877    +  CDS            PuroR (fragment): puromycin N-acetyltransferase; pac from Streptomyces; confers resistance to puromycin
   1893..2481    +  misc_feature   WPRE: woodchuck hepatitis virus posttranscriptional regulatory element
   2532..2551    +  misc_feature   cPPT/CTS (fragment): central polypurine tract and central termination sequence of HIV-1
   2553..2786    +  LTR            3' LTR (ΔU3): self-inactivating 3' long terminal repeat (LTR) from HIV-1
   2864..2985    +  polyA_signal   SV40 poly(A) signal: SV40 polyadenylation signal
   3025..3160    +  rep_origin     SV40 ori: SV40 origin of replication
   3181..3199    -  promoter       T7 promoter: promoter for bacteriophage T7 RNA polymerase
   3207..3362    +  CDS            lacZα (fragment): LacZα fragment of β-galactosidase; lacZ fragment
   3367..3795    +  rep_origin     f1 ori (sequence partly withheld): f1 bacteriophage origin of replication; arrow indicates direction of (+) strand synthesis
   3848..3952    +  promoter       AmpR promoter: bla
   3953..4813    +  CDS            AmpR: β-lactamase; bla; confers resistance to ampicillin, carbenicillin, and related antibiotics
   4984..5572    +  rep_origin     ori: high-copy-number ColE1/pMB1/pBR322/pUC origin of replication
   5755..5847    +  CDS            lacI (fragment): lac repressor; lacI; The lac repressor binds to the lac operator to inhibit transcription in E. coli. This inhibition can be relieved by adding lactose or isopropyl-β-D-thiogalactopyranoside (IPTG).
   5860..5881    +  protein_bind   CAP binding site: CAP binding activates transcription in the presence of cAMP. E. coli catabolite activator protein
   5896..5926    +  promoter       lac promoter: promoter for the E. coli lac operon
   5934..5950    +  protein_bind   lac operator: The lac repressor binds to the lac operator to inhibit transcription in E. coli. This inhibition can be relieved by adding lactose or isopropyl-β-D-thiogalactopyranoside (IPTG). lac repressor encoded by lacI
   5995..6013    +  promoter       T3 promoter: promoter for bacteriophage T3 RNA polymerase
   6041..6267    +  promoter       RSV promoter: Rous sarcoma virus enhancer/promoter
   6268..6448    +  LTR            5' LTR (truncated): truncated 5' long terminal repeat (LTR) from HIV-1
   6495..6620    +  misc_feature   HIV-1 Ψ: packaging signal of human immunodeficiency virus type 1
   6604..6967    +  CDS            HIV-1 gag (fragment): gag protein from human immunodeficiency virus 1; gag
   7113..7346    +  misc_feature   RRE: The Rev response element (RRE) of HIV-1 allows for Rev-dependent mRNA export from the nucleus to the cytoplasm.
   7723..7749    +  CDS            Rev (fragment): human immunodeficiency virus 1 (HIV-1) Rev protein; rev; enhances nuclear export of unspliced and incompletely spliced viral mRNAs
   7753..7993    +  promoter       U6 promoter: RNA polymerase III promoter for human U6 snRNA
   8023..8098    +  misc_RNA       gRNA scaffold: guide RNA scaffold for the Streptococcus pyogenes CRISPR/Cas9 system
   8154..8271    +  misc_feature   cPPT/CTS: central polypurine tract and central termination sequence of HIV-1
