[The description below was written by a language model from this plasmid's Addgene catalogue record and pLannotate feature annotations shown in this document.]
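Description:
PRKD3 gRNA (BRDN0001146945) is a third-generation lentiviral CRISPR guide plasmid built on the lentiGuide-Puro backbone and designed to target human PRKD3 (protein kinase D3, also known as PKD3 or PKC-nu). It is propagated in E. coli as a high-copy plasmid using a ColE1/pUC-type origin and ampicillin resistance (β-lactamase). The annotated backbone also carries an f1 origin, an SV40 origin and poly(A) signal, and remnants of lac, T7 and T3 cloning-vector elements.

The lentiviral portion starts with an RSV promoter fused to a truncated HIV-1 5' LTR, which makes genomic RNA transcription in packaging cells independent of Tat. This is followed by the Ψ packaging signal with a partial gag sequence, the Rev response element for nuclear export of the unspliced genome, and a cPPT/CTS. The cassette ends in a ΔU3 self-inactivating 3' LTR. Two expression units sit between the LTRs. A human U6 RNA polymerase III promoter drives the PRKD3-specific spacer, which is fused to the Streptococcus pyogenes Cas9 guide RNA scaffold. An EF-1α promoter with its intron A drives puromycin N-acetyltransferase, followed by a WPRE to enhance expression, so that transduced mammalian cells can be selected with puromycin.

The plasmid does not encode Cas9. It must therefore be used with a separate Cas9 vector or in cells that already express Cas9. The guide was designed against the PRKD3 reference transcript and belongs to a human kinome gRNA collection, so it is suited to individual knockout of PRKD3 by lentiviral delivery.
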