Addgene plasmid #75953: PRKD3 gRNA (BRDN0001146945)
Purpose: 3rd generation lentiviral gRNA plasmid targeting human PRKD3
Depositing lab: John Doench & David Root. Depositing organization: Broad Institute. Publication: Optimized sgRNA design to maximize activity and minimize off-target effects of CRISPR-Cas9. Doench JG, Fusi N, Sullender M, Hegde M, Vaimberg EW, Donovan KF, Smith I, Tothova Z, Wilen C, Orchard R, Virgin HW, Listgarten J, Root DE. Nat Biotechnol. 2016 Jan 18. doi: 10.1038/nbt.3437. PubMed 26780180.
Backbone
  Vector backbone: lentiGuide-Puro
  Backbone manufacturer: Zhang Lab (Addgene plasmid # 52963)
  Vector type: Mammalian Expression, Lentiviral, CRISPR
  Selectable markers: Puromycin
Growth in bacteria
  Bacterial resistance: Ampicillin, 100 μg/mL
  Growth temperature: 37°C
  Growth strain: DH5alpha
  Copy number: High Copy
Gene/Insert
  Gene/Insert name: PRKD3 (alt names: PRKD3; NM_005813.4)
  gRNA/shRNA sequence: TGGTAACACTCTCCCGTGTG
  Species: H. sapiens (human)
  Entrez Gene: PRKD3 (a.k.a. EPK2, PKC-NU, PKD3, PRKCN, nPKC-NU)
  Promoter: hU6
  Cloning method: Unknown
  Sequencing primers: 5′ U6-F; 3′ pS2-R
Terms and licenses: Academic/Nonprofit Terms; Industry Terms: Not Available to Industry
Depositor comments: The gRNA was designed to target the following Genbank reference sequence(s): NM_005813.4. Note that this plasmid does NOT contain Cas9. It should be used in conjunction with lentiCas9-Blast (Addgene #52962) or otherwise with cell lines already expressing Cas9. Browse the full kinome gRNA library at http://www.addgene.org/pooled-library/broadgpp-human-kinome/ or visit http://www.broadinstitute.org/rnai/public/ for detailed protocols and information.
How to cite: PRKD3 gRNA (BRDN0001146945) was a gift from John Doench & David Root (Addgene plasmid # 75953 ; http://n2t.net/addgene:75953 ; RRID:Addgene_75953)
