>Addgene plasmid #75953 | PRKD3 gRNA (BRDN0001146945) | depositor partial sequence | sequence record 143413 | Target Sequence
TGGTAACACTCTCCCGTGTG
