>Addgene plasmid #75953 | PRKD3 gRNA (BRDN0001146945) | addgene partial sequence | sequence record 184893 | hU6-F
ATACGTGACGTAGAAAGTAATAATTTCTTGGGTAGTTTGCAGTTTTAAAATTATGTTTTAAAATGGACTA
TCATATGCTTACCGTAACTTGAAAGTATTTCGATTTCTTGGCTTTATATATCTTGTGGAAAGGACGAAAC
ACCGTGGTAACACTCTCCCGTGTGGTTTTAGAGCTAGAAATAGCAAGTTAAAATAAGGCTAGTCCGTTAT
CAACTTGAAAAAGTGGCACCGAGTCGGTGCTTTTTTAAGCTTGGCGTAACTAGATCTTGAGACAAATGGC
AGTATTCATCCACAATTTTAAAAGAAAAGGGGGGATTGGGGGGTACAGTGCAGGGGAAAGAATAGTAGAC
ATAATAGCAACAGACATACAAACTAAAGAATTACAAAAACAAATTACAAAAATTCAAAATTTTCGGGTTT
ATTACAGGGACAGCAGAGATCCACTTTGGCGCCGGCTCGAGGGGGCCCGGGTGCAAAGATGGATAAAGTT
TTAAACAGAGAGGAATCTTTGCAGCTAATGGACCTTCTAGGTCTTGAAAGGAGTGGGAATTGGCTCCGGT
GCCCGTCAGT
